>Addgene plasmid #62142 | pMuLE ENTR CMV eGFP L1-R5 | depositor full sequence | sequence record 101426 | Full Sequence
TCGAGCATGCATCTAGAGGACAACTTTGTATACAAAAGTTGAACGAGAAACGTAAAATGATATAAATATC
AATATATTAAATTAGATTTTGCATAAAAAACAGACTACATAATACTGTAAAACACAACATATCCAGTCAC
TATGAATCAACTACTTAGATGGTATTAGTGACCTGTACTGCAGGGCGGCCGCGATATCCCCTATAGTGAG
TCGTATTACATGGTCATAGCTGTTTCCTGGCAGCTCTGGCCCGTGTCTCAAAATCTCTGATGTTACATTG
CACAAGATAAAAATATATCATCATGAACAATAAAACTGTCTGCTTACATAAACAGTAATACAAGGGGTGT
TATGAGCCATATTCAACGGGAAACGTCGAGGCCGCGATTAAATTCCAACATGGATGCTGATTTATATGGG
TATAAATGGGCTCGCGATAATGTCGGGCAATCAGGTGCGACAATCTATCGCTTGTATGGGAAGCCCGATG
CGCCAGAGTTGTTTCTGAAACATGGCAAAGGTAGCGTTGCCAATGATGTTACAGATGAGATGGTCAGACT
AAACTGGCTGACGGAATTTATGCCTCTTCCGACCATCAAGCATTTTATCCGTACTCCTGATGATGCATGG
TTACTCACCACTGCGATCCCCGGAAAAACAGCATTCCAGGTATTAGAAGAATATCCTGATTCAGGTGAAA
ATATTGTTGATGCGCTGGCAGTGTTCCTGCGCCGGTTGCATTCGATTCCTGTTTGTAATTGTCCTTTTAA
CAGCGATCGCGTATTTCGTCTCGCTCAGGCGCAATCACGAATGAATAACGGTTTGGTTGATGCGAGTGAT
TTTGATGACGAGCGTAATGGCTGGCCTGTTGAACAAGTCTGGAAAGAAATGCATAAACTTTTGCCATTCT
CACCGGATTCAGTCGTCACTCATGGTGATTTCTCACTTGATAACCTTATTTTTGACGAGGGGAAATTAAT
AGGTTGTATTGATGTTGGACGAGTCGGAATCGCAGACCGATACCAGGATCTTGCCATCCTATGGAACTGC
CTCGGTGAGTTTTCTCCTTCATTACAGAAACGGCTTTTTCAAAAATATGGTATTGATAATCCTGATATGA
ATAAATTGCAGTTTCATTTGATGCTCGATGAGTTTTTCTAATCAGAATTGGTTAATTGGTTGTAACACTG
GCAGAGCATTACGCTGACTTGACGGGACGGCGCAAGCTCATGACCAAAATCCCTTAACGTGAGTTACGCG
TCGTTCCACTGAGCGTCAGACCCCGTAGAAAAGATCAAAGGATCTTCTTGAGATCCTTTTTTTCTGCGCG
TAATCTGCTGCTTGCAAACAAAAAAACCACCGCTACCAGCGGTGGTTTGTTTGCCGGATCAAGAGCTACC
AACTCTTTTTCCGAAGGTAACTGGCTTCAGCAGAGCGCAGATACCAAATACTGTTCTTCTAGTGTAGCCG
TAGTTAGGCCACCACTTCAAGAACTCTGTAGCACCGCCTACATACCTCGCTCTGCTAATCCTGTTACCAG
TGGCTGCTGCCAGTGGCGATAAGTCGTGTCTTACCGGGTTGGACTCAAGACGATAGTTACCGGATAAGGC
GCAGCGGTCGGGCTGAACGGGGGGTTCGTGCACACAGCCCAGCTTGGAGCGAACGACCTACACCGAACTG
AGATACCTACAGCGTGAGCTATGAGAAAGCGCCACGCTTCCCGAAGGGAGAAAGGCGGACAGGTATCCGG
TAAGCGGCAGGGTCGGAACAGGAGAGCGCACGAGGGAGCTTCCAGGGGGAAACGCCTGGTATCTTTATAG
TCCTGTCGGGTTTCGCCACCTCTGACTTGAGCGTCGATTTTTGTGATGCTCGTCAGGGGGGCGGAGCCTA
TGGAAAAACGCCAGCAACGCGGCCTTTTTACGGTTCCTGGCCTTTTGCTGGCCTTTTGCTCACATGTTCT
TTCCTGCGTTATCCCCTGATTCTGTGGATAACCGTATTACCGCCTTTGAGTGAGCTGATACCGCTCGCCG
CAGCCGAACGACCGAGCGCAGCGAGTCAGTGAGCGAGGAAGCGGAAGAGCGCCCAATACGCAAACCGCCT
CTCCCCGCGCGTTGGCCGATTCATTAATGCAGCTGGCACGACAGGTTTCCCGACTGGAAAGCGGGCAGTG
AGCGCAACGCAATTAATACGCGTACCGCTAGCCAGGAAGAGTTTGTAGAAACGCAAAAAGGCCATCCGTC
AGGATGGCCTTCTGCTTAGTTTGATGCCTGGCAGTTTATGGCGGGCGTCCTGCCCGCCACCCTCCGGGCC
GTTGCTTCACAACGTTCAAATCCGCTCCCGGCGGATTTGTCCTACTCAGGAGAGCGTTCACCGACAAACA
ACAGATAAAACGAAAGGCCCAGTCTTCCGACTGAGCCTTTCGTTTTATTTGATGCCTGGCAGTTCCCTAC
TCTCGCGTTAACGCTAGCATGGATGTTTTCCCAGTCACGACGTTGTAAAACGACGGCCAGTCTTAAGCTC
GGGCCCCAAATAATGATTTTATTTTGACTGATAGTGACCTGTTCGTTGCAACAAATTGATGAGCAATGCT
TTTTTATAATGCCAACTTTGTACAAAAAAGCAGGCTGCGATGTACGGGCCAGATATACGCGTTGACATTG
ATTATTGACTAGTTATTAATAGTAATCAATTACGGGGTCATTAGTTCATAGCCCATATATGGAGTTCCGC
GTTACATAACTTACGGTAAATGGCCCGCCTGGCTGACCGCCCAACGACCCCCGCCCATTGACGTCAATAA
TGACGTATGTTCCCATAGTAACGCCAATAGGGACTTTCCATTGACGTCAATGGGTGGAGTATTTACGGTA
AACTGCCCACTTGGCAGTACATCAAGTGTATCATATGCCAAGTACGCCCCCTATTGACGTCAATGACGGT
AAATGGCCCGCCTGGCATTATGCCCAGTACATGACCTTATGGGACTTTCCTACTTGGCAGTACATCTACG
TATTAGTCATCGCTATTACCATGGTGATGCGGTTTTGGCAGTACATCAATGGGCGTGGATAGCGGTTTGA
CTCACGGGGATTTCCAAGTCTCCACCCCATTGACGTCAATGGGAGTTTGTTTTGGCACCAAAATCAACGG
GACTTTCCAAAATGTCGTAACAACTCCGCCCCATTGACGCAAATGGGCGGTAGGCGTGTACGGTGGGAGG
TCTATATAAGCAGAGCTCTCTGGCTAACTAGAGAACCCACTGCTTACTGGCTTATCGAAATTAATACGAC
TCACTATAGGGAGACCCAAGCTTGGTACCGAGCTCGGATCCTAAAGCCACCATGGTGAGCAAGGGCGAGG
AGCTGTTCACCGGGGTGGTGCCCATCCTGGTCGAGCTGGACGGCGACGTAAACGGCCACAAGTTCAGCGT
GTCCGGCGAGGGCGAGGGCGATGCCACCTACGGCAAGCTGACCCTGAAGTTCATCTGCACCACCGGCAAG
CTGCCCGTGCCCTGGCCCACCCTCGTGACCACCCTGACCTACGGCGTGCAGTGCTTCAGCCGCTACCCCG
ACCACATGAAGCAGCACGACTTCTTCAAGTCCGCCATGCCCGAAGGCTACGTCCAGGAGCGCACCATCTT
CTTCAAGGACGACGGCAACTACAAGACCCGCGCCGAGGTGAAGTTCGAGGGCGACACCCTGGTGAACCGC
ATCGAGCTGAAGGGCATCGACTTCAAGGAGGACGGCAACATCCTGGGGCACAAGCTGGAGTACAACTACA
ACAGCCACAACGTCTATATCATGGCCGACAAGCAGAAGAACGGCATCAAGGTGAACTTCAAGATCCGCCA
CAACATCGAGGACGGCAGCGTGCAGCTCGCCGACCACTACCAGCAGAACACCCCCATCGGCGACGGCCCC
GTGCTGCTGCCCGACAACCACTACCTGAGCACCCAGTCCGCCCTGAGCAAAGACCCCAACGAGAAGCGCG
ATCACATGGTCCTGCTGGAGTTCGTGACCGCCGCCGGGATCACTCTCGGCATGGACGAGCTGTACAAGTA
AAGCGGCCGCGACTCTAGAGC
Features (pLannotate 1.2.2; 14 found; start..end, strand, type, name):
     21..144     +  protein_bind   attR5: mutant version of attR; recombination site for the Gateway® LR reaction LR Clonase™
    200..218     -  promoter       T7 promoter: promoter for bacteriophage T7 RNA polymerase
    352..1161    +  CDS            KanR: aminoglycoside phosphotransferase; aph(3')-Ia; confers resistance to kanamycin in bacteria or G418 (Geneticin®) in eukaryotes
   1308..1896    +  rep_origin     ori: high-copy-number ColE1/pMB1/pBR322/pUC origin of replication
   2079..2171    +  CDS            lacI (fragment): lac repressor; lacI; The lac repressor binds to the lac operator to inhibit transcription in E. coli. This inhibition can be relieved by adding lactose or isopropyl-β-D-thiogalactopyranoside (IPTG).
   2226..2253    -  terminator     rrnB T2 terminator: transcription terminator T2 from the E. coli rrnB gene
   2385..2428    +  terminator     rrnB T1 terminator: Escherichia coli rrnB; transcription terminator T1 from the E. coli rrnB gene
   2475..2511    -  CDS            lacZα (fragment): LacZα fragment of β-galactosidase; lacZ fragment
   2527..2626    +  protein_bind   attL1: mutant version of attL; recombination site for the Gateway® LR reaction LR Clonase™
   2654..3033    +  enhancer       CMV enhancer: human cytomegalovirus immediate early enhancer
   3034..3237    +  promoter       CMV promoter: human cytomegalovirus (CMV) immediate early promoter
   3233..3266    +  LTR            5' LTR (truncated) (fragment): truncated 5' long terminal repeat (LTR) from HIV-1
   3282..3300    +  promoter       T7 promoter: promoter for bacteriophage T7 RNA polymerase
   3342..4061    +  CDS            EGFP: the original enhanced GFP (Yang et al., 1996) mammalian codon-optimized
