[The description below was written by a language model from this plasmid's Addgene catalogue record and pLannotate feature annotations shown in this document.]
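Description:
pMuLE ENTR CMV eGFP L1-R5 is a 4,081 nt Gateway entry plasmid from the MuLE (Multiple Lentiviral Expression) toolkit, a modular system for assembling several expression units into a single lentiviral destination vector by MultiSite Gateway recombination. The catalogue entry names no backbone. The annotated features are those of a typical entry-clone scaffold: a high-copy ColE1/pUC-type origin, a kanamycin resistance gene (aph(3')-Ia) for selection in E. coli, and rrnB T1 and T2 terminators upstream of the recombination cassette, which shield the insert from read-through transcription. Short lacI and lacZα fragments and a reverse-strand T7 promoter are also annotated and look like cloning remnants.

The payload lies between an attL1 site and an attR5 site, with the attR5 site falling just past the circular junction of the sequence. It consists of the human cytomegalovirus immediate-early enhancer and promoter followed by the EGFP coding sequence, giving a strong constitutive fluorescent reporter module for mammalian cells. A second T7 promoter sits between the CMV promoter and EGFP. A very short match annotated as a truncated HIV-1 5' LTR overlaps the end of the CMV promoter and is probably an annotation artefact or junction sequence, not a functional viral element. No polyadenylation signal is annotated within the module. The plasmid itself carries no lentiviral packaging elements, which would be supplied by the destination vector.

The L1-R5 flanks define this module's position in a multi-fragment LR reaction: it occupies the first slot and joins to a neighbouring entry module carrying a compatible attL5 site. The record supports its use as a building block for combinatorial lentiviral constructs in which GFP marks transduced cells alongside other elements.
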