Addgene plasmid #62142: pMuLE ENTR CMV eGFP L1-R5
Purpose: MuLE (Multiple Lentiviral Expression) Entry vector containing a CMV promoter and EGFP module. Compatible with MultiSite Gateway cloning
Depositing lab: Ian Frew. Depositing organization: University of Zurich. Publication: A versatile modular vector system for rapid combinatorial mammalian genetics. Albers J, Danzer C, Rechsteiner M, Lehmann H, Brandt LP, Hejhal T, Catalano A, Busenhart P, Goncalves AF, Brandt S, Bode PK, Bode-Lesniewska B, Wild PJ, Frew IJ. J Clin Invest. 2015 Mar 9. pii: 79743. doi: 10.1172/JCI79743. PubMed 25751063.
Backbone
  Vector backbone: N/A
  Vector type: Mammalian Expression ; MuLE Gateway Entry Vector
Growth in bacteria
  Bacterial resistance: Kanamycin, 50 μg/mL
  Growth temperature: 37°C
  Growth strain: DH5alpha
  Copy number: High Copy
Gene/Insert
  Gene/Insert name: eGFP
  Species: Synthetic
  Promoter: CMV
  Cloning method: Gateway Cloning
  Sequencing primers: 5′ M13-fwd; 3′ M13-rev
Terms and licenses: Academic/Nonprofit Terms; Industry Terms: Not Available to Industry
How to cite: pMuLE ENTR CMV eGFP L1-R5 was a gift from Ian Frew (Addgene plasmid # 62142 ; http://n2t.net/addgene:62142 ; RRID:Addgene_62142)
