>Addgene plasmid #62142 | pMuLE ENTR CMV eGFP L1-R5 | addgene partial sequence | sequence record 103728 | M13-F20 5'-TGTAAAACGACGGCCAGT-3'
GACTGATAGTGACCTGTTCGTTGCAACAAATTGATGAGCAATGCTTTTTTATAATGCCAACTTTGTACAA
AAAAGCAGGCTGCGATGTACGGGCCAGATATACGCGTTGACATTGATTATTGACTAGTTATTAATAGTAA
TCAATTACGGGGTCATTAGTTCATAGCCCATATATGGAGTTCCGCGTTACATAACTTACGGTAAATGGCC
CGCCTGGCTGACCGCCCAACGACCCCCGCCCATTGACGTCAATAATGACGTATGTTCCCATAGTAACGCC
AATAGGGACTTTCCATTGACGTCAATGGGTGGAGTATTTACGGTAAACTGCCCACTTGGCAGTACATCAA
GTGTATCATATGCCAAGTACGCCCCCTATTGACGTCAATGACGGTAAATGGCCCGCCTGGCATTATGCCC
AGTACATGACCTTATGGGACTTTCCTACTTGGCAGTACATCTACGTATTAGTCATCGCTATTACCATGGT
GATGCGGTTTTGGCAGTACATCAATGGGCGTGGATAGCGGTTTGACTCACGGGGATTTCCAAGTCTCCAC
CCCATTGACGTCAATGGGAGTTTGTTTTGGCACCAAAATCAACGGGACTTTCCAAAATGTCGTAACAACT
CCGCCCCATTGACGCAAATGGGCGGTAGGCGTGTACGGTGGGAGGTCTATATAAGCAGAGCTCTCTGGCT
AACTAGAGAACCCACTGCTTACTGGCTTATCGAAATTAATACGACTCACTATA
