>Addgene plasmid #62142 | pMuLE ENTR CMV eGFP L1-R5 | addgene partial sequence | sequence record 103731 | M13-Rev 5'-CAGGAAACAGCTATGACC-3'
TGCAGTACAGGTCACTAATACCATCTAAGTAGTTGATTCATAGTGACTGGATATGTTGTGTTTTACAGTA
TTATGTAGTCTGTTTTTTATGCAAAATCTAATTTAATATATTGATATTTATATCATTTTACGTTTCTCGT
TCAACTTTTGTATACAAAGTTGTCCTCTAGATGCATGCTCGAGCTCTAGAGTCGCGGCCGCTTTACTTGT
ACAGCTCGTCCATGCCGAGAGTGATCCCGGCGGCGGTCACGAACTCCAGCAGGACCATGTGATCGCGCTT
CTCGTTGGGGTCTTTGCTCAGGGCGGACTGGGTGCTCAGGTAGTGGTTGTCGGGCAGCAGCACGGGGCCG
TCGCCGATGGGGGTGTTCTGCTGGTAGTGGTCGGCGAGCTGCACGCTGCCGTCCTCGATGTTGTGGCGGA
TCTTGAAGTTCACCTTGATGCCGTTCTTCTGCTTGTCGGCCATGATATAGACGTTGTGGCTGTTGTAGTT
GTACTCCAGCTTGTGCCCCAGGATGTTGCCGTCCTCCTTGAAGTCGATGCCCTTCAGCTCGATGCGGTTC
ACCAGGGTGTCGCCCTCGAACTTCACCTCGGCGCGGGTCTTGTAGTTGCCGTCGTCCTTG
